>Addgene plasmid #246743 | pGEX GST-tev-hDNAJC5 | addgene full sequence | sequence record 494423 | Addgene NGS Result
GGGCCCATTAAGTTCTGTCTCGGCGCGTCTGCGTCTGGCTGGCTGGCATAAATATCTCACTCGCAATCAA
ATTCAGCCGATAGCGGAACGGGAAGGCGACTGGAGTGCCATGTCCGGTTTTCAACAAACCATGCAAATGC
TGAATGAGGGCATCGTTCCCACTGCGATGCTGGTTGCCAACGATCAGATGGCGCTGGGCGCAATGCGCGC
CATTACCGAGTCCGGGCTGCGCGTTGGTGCGGATATCTCGGTAGTGGGATACGACGATACCGAAGACAGC
TCATGTTATATCCCGCCGTTAACCACCATCAAACAGGATTTTCGCCTGCTGGGGCAAACCAGCGTGGACC
GCTTGCTGCAACTCTCTCAGGGCCAGGCGGTGAAGGGCAATCAGCTGTTGCCCGTCTCACTGGTGAAAAG
AAAAACCACCCTGGCGCCCAATACGCAAACCGCCTCTCCCCGCGCGTTGGCCGATTCATTAATGCAGCTG
GCACGACAGGTTTCCCGACTGGAAAGCGGGCAGTGAGCGCAACGCAATTAATGTAAGTTAGCTCACTCAT
TAGGCACCCCAGGCTTTACACTTTATGCTTCCGGCTCGTATGTTGTGTGGAATTGTGAGCGGATAACAAT
TTCACACAGGAAACAGCTATGACCATGATTACGGATTCACTGGCCGTCGTTTTACAACGTCGTGACTGGG
AAAACCCTGGCGTTACCCAACTTAATCGCCTTGCAGCACATCCCCCTTTCGCCAGCTGGCGTAATAGCGA
AGAGGCCCGCACCGATCGCCCTTCCCAACAGTTGCGCAGCCTGAATGGCGAATGGCGCTTTGCCTGGTTT
CCGGCACCAGAAGCGGTGCCGGAAAGCTGGCTGGAGTGCGATCTTCCTGAGGCCGATACTGTCGTCGTCC
CCTCAAACTGGCAGATGCACGGTTACGATGCGCCCATCTACACCAACGTGACCTATCCCATTACGGTCAA
TCCGCCGTTTGTTCCCACGGAGAATCCGACGGGTTGTTACTCGCTCACATTTAATGTTGATGAAAGCTGG
CTACAGGAAGGCCAGACGCGAATTATTTTTGATGGCGTTGGAATTAGCTTATCGACTGCACGGTGCACCA
ATGCTTCTGGCGTCAGGCAGCCATCGGAAGCTGTGGTATGGCTGTGCAGGTCGTAAATCACTGCATAATT
CGTGTCGCTCAAGGCGCACTCCCGTTCTGGATAATGTTTTTTGCGCCGACATCATAACGGTTCTGGCAAA
TATTCTGAAATGAGCTGTTGACAATTAATCATCGGCTCGTATAATGTGTGGAATTGTGAGCGGATAACAA
TTTCACACAGGAAACAGTATTCATGTCCCCTATACTAGGTTATTGGAAAATTAAGGGCCTTGTGCAACCC
ACTCGACTTCTTTTGGAATATCTTGAAGAAAAATATGAAGAGCATTTGTATGAGCGCGATGAAGGTGATA
AATGGCGAAACAAAAAGTTTGAATTGGGTTTGGAGTTTCCCAATCTTCCTTATTATATTGATGGTGATGT
TAAATTAACACAGTCTATGGCCATCATACGTTATATAGCTGACAAGCACAACATGTTGGGTGGTTGTCCA
AAAGAGCGTGCAGAGATTTCAATGCTTGAAGGAGCGGTTTTGGATATTAGATACGGTGTTTCGAGAATTG
CATATAGTAAAGACTTTGAAACTCTCAAAGTTGATTTTCTTAGCAAGCTACCTGAAATGCTGAAAATGTT
CGAAGATCGTTTATGTCATAAAACATATTTAAATGGTGATCATGTAACCCATCCTGACTTCATGTTGTAT
GACGCTCTTGATGTTGTTTTATACATGGACCCAATGTGCCTGGATGCGTTCCCAAAATTAGTTTGTTTTA
AAAAACGTATTGAAGCTATCCCACAAATTGATAAGTACTTGAAATCCAGCAAGTATATAGCATGGCCTTT
GCAGGGCTGGCAAGCCACGTTTGGTGGTGGCGACCATCCTCCAAAATCGGATACTAGTGAAAACCTGTAC
TTCCAATCCGGTTCCGCAGACCAGAGACAGCGCTCACTCTCTACTTCCGGGGAATCGTTATACCATGTTC
TTGGACTGGACAAGAATGCAACCTCAGATGACATTAAAAAGTCCTATCGGAAGCTGGCCCTGAAATATCA
CCCTGACAAGAACCCTGATAACCCAGAGGCTGCAGACAAGTTTAAGGAGATTAACAACGCCCACGCAATC
CTGACAGACGCCACGAAAAGAAACATTTATGACAAGTATGGCTCGCTGGGGCTCTATGTGGCTGAGCAAT
TTGGGGAGGAGAATGTCAACACCTACTTCGTACTCTCCAGCTGGTGGGCCAAGGCGCTGTTCGTCTTCTG
TGGCCTCCTCACCTGCTGCTACTGCTGCTGCTGTTTATGCTGTTGCTTTAACTGCTGCTGTGGGAAGTGC
AAGCCCAAGGCACCTGAGGGTGAAGAGACAGAATTCTACGTATCCCCTGAAGACTTGGAGGCACAGCTGC
AGTCTGATGAGAGGGAGGCTACAGACACACCGATCGTCATACAGCCAGCATCCGCCACAGAGACCACCCA
GCTGACAGCTGACTCCCACCCCAGCTATCACACTGACGGGTTCAACTAAAAGCTTAATTCATCGTGACTG
ACTGACGATCTGCCTCGCGCGTTTCGGTGATGACGGTGAAAACCTCTGACACATGCAGCTCCCGGAGACG
GTCACAGCTTGTCTGTAAGCGGATGCCGGGAGCAGACAAGCCCGTCAGGGCGCGTCAGCGGGTGTTGGCG
GGTGTCGGGGCGCAGCCATGACCCAGTCACGTAGCGATAGCGGAGTGTATAATTCTTGAAGACGAAAGGG
CCTCGTGATACGCCTATTTTTATAGGTTAATGTCATGATAATAATGGTTTCTTAGACGTCAGGTGGCACT
TTTCGGGGAAATGTGCGCGGAACCCCTATTTGTTTATTTTTCTAAATACATTCAAATATGTATCCGCTCA
TGAGACAATAACCCTGATAAATGCTTCAATAATATTGAAAAAGGAAGAGTATGAGTATTCAACATTTCCG
TGTCGCCCTTATTCCCTTTTTTGCGGCATTTTGCCTTCCTGTTTTTGCTCACCCAGAAACGCTGGTGAAA
GTAAAAGATGCTGAAGATCAGTTGGGTGCACGAGTGGGTTACATCGAACTGGATCTCAACAGCGGTAAGA
TCCTTGAGAGTTTTCGCCCCGAAGAACGTTTTCCAATGATGAGCACTTTTAAAGTTCTGCTATGTGGCGC
GGTATTATCCCGTGTTGACGCCGGGCAAGAGCAACTCGGTCGCCGCATACACTATTCTCAGAATGACTTG
GTTGAGTACTCACCAGTCACAGAAAAGCATCTTACGGATGGCATGACAGTAAGAGAATTATGCAGTGCTG
CCATAACCATGAGTGATAACACTGCGGCCAACTTACTTCTGACAACGATCGGAGGACCGAAGGAGCTAAC
CGCTTTTTTGCACAACATGGGGGATCATGTAACTCGCCTTGATCGTTGGGAACCGGAGCTGAATGAAGCC
ATACCAAACGACGAGCGTGACACCACGATGCCTGCAGCAATGGCAACAACGTTGCGCAAACTATTAACTG
GCGAACTACTTACTCTAGCTTCCCGGCAACAATTAATAGACTGGATGGAGGCGGATAAAGTTGCAGGACC
ACTTCTGCGCTCGGCCCTTCCGGCTGGCTGGTTTATTGCTGATAAATCTGGAGCCGGTGAGCGTGGGTCT
CGCGGTATCATTGCAGCACTGGGGCCAGATGGTAAGCCCTCCCGTATCGTAGTTATCTACACGACGGGGA
GTCAGGCAACTATGGATGAACGAAATAGACAGATCGCTGAGATAGGTGCCTCACTGATTAAGCATTGGTA
ACTGTCAGACCAAGTTTACTCATATATACTTTAGATTGATTTAAAACTTCATTTTTAATTTAAAAGGATC
TAGGTGAAGATCCTTTTTGATAATCTCATGACCAAAATCCCTTAACGTGAGTTTTCGTTCCACTGAGCGT
CAGACCCCGTAGAAAAGATCAAAGGATCTTCTTGAGATCCTTTTTTTCTGCGCGTAATCTGCTGCTTGCA
AACAAAAAAACCACCGCTACCAGCGGTGGTTTGTTTGCCGGATCAAGAGCTACCAACTCTTTTTCCGAAG
GTAACTGGCTTCAGCAGAGCGCAGATACCAAATACTGTCCTTCTAGTGTAGCCGTAGTTAGGCCACCACT
TCAAGAACTCTGTAGCACCGCCTACATACCTCGCTCTGCTAATCCTGTTACCAGTGGCTGCTGCCAGTGG
CGATAAGTCGTGTCTTACCGGGTTGGACTCAAGACGATAGTTACCGGATAAGGCGCAGCGGTCGGGCTGA
ACGGGGGGTTCGTGCACACAGCCCAGCTTGGAGCGAACGACCTACACCGAACTGAGATACCTACAGCGTG
AGCTATGAGAAAGCGCCACGCTTCCCGAAGGGAGAAAGGCGGACAGGTATCCGGTAAGCGGCAGGGTCGG
AACAGGAGAGCGCACGAGGGAGCTTCCAGGGGGAAACGCCTGGTATCTTTATAGTCCTGTCGGGTTTCGC
CACCTCTGACTTGAGCGTCGATTTTTGTGATGCTCGTCAGGGGGGCGGAGCCTATGGAAAAACGCCAGCA
ACGCGGCCTTTTTACGGTTCCTGGCCTTTTGCTGGCCTTTTGCTCACATGTTCTTTCCTGCGTTATCCCC
TGATTCTGTGGATAACCGTATTACCGCCTTTGAGTGAGCTGATACCGCTCGCCGCAGCCGAACGACCGAG
CGCAGCGAGTCAGTGAGCGAGGAAGCGGAAGAGCGCCTGATGCGGTATTTTCTCCTTACGCATCTGTGCG
GTATTTCACACCGCATAAATTCCGACACCATCGAATGGCGCAAAACCTTTCGCGGTATGGCATGATAGCG
CCCGGAAGAGAGTCAATTCAGGGTGGTGAATGTGAAACCAGTAACGTTATACGATGTCGCAGAGTATGCC
GGTGTCTCTTATCAGACCGTTTCCCGCGTGGTGAACCAGGCCAGCCACGTTTCTGCGAAAACGCGGGAAA
AAGTGGAAGCGGCGATGGCGGAGCTGAATTACATTCCCAACCGCGTGGCACAACAACTGGCGGGCAAACA
GTCGTTGCTGATTGGCGTTGCCACCTCCAGTCTGGCCCTGCACGCGCCGTCGCAAATTGTCGCGGCGATT
AAATCTCGCGCCGATCAACTGGGTGCCAGCGTGGTGGTGTCGATGGTAGAACGAAGCGGCGTCGAAGCCT
GTAAAGCGGCGGTGCACAATCTTCTCGCGCAACGCGTCAGTGGGCTGATCATTAACTATCCGCTGGATGA
CCAGGATGCCATTGCTGTGGAAGCTGCCTGCACTAATGTTCCGGCGTTATTTCTTGATGTCTCTGACCAG
ACACCCATCAACAGTATTATTTTCTCCCATGAAGACGGTACGCGACTGGGCGTGGAGCATCTGGTCGCAT
TGGGTCACCAGCAAATCGCGCTGTTAGC
Features (pLannotate 1.2.2; 18 found; start..end, strand, type, name):
    539..560     +  protein_bind   CAP binding site: CAP binding activates transcription in the presence of cAMP. E. coli catabolite activator protein
    575..605     +  promoter       lac promoter: promoter for the E. coli lac operon
    613..629     +  protein_bind   lac operator: The lac repressor binds to the lac operator to inhibit transcription in E. coli. This inhibition can be relieved by adding lactose or isopropyl-β-D-thiogalactopyranoside (IPTG). lac repressor encoded by lacI
    649..822     +  CDS            lacZα: LacZα fragment of β-galactosidase; lacZ fragment
   1086..1202    -  CDS            yciV (fragment): RNAAM_ECOLI - Also known as trpH From Escherichia coli (strain K12).
   1278..1306    +  promoter       tac promoter: strong E. coli promoter; hybrid between the trp and lac UV5 promoters
   1314..1330    +  protein_bind   lac operator: The lac repressor binds to the lac operator to inhibit transcription in E. coli. This inhibition can be relieved by adding lactose or isopropyl-β-D-thiogalactopyranoside (IPTG). lac repressor encoded by lacI
   1353..2006    +  CDS            GST26_SCHJA: Experimental evidence at protein level: Swiss-Prot protein existence level 1. GST isoenzymes appear to play a central role in the parasite detoxification system. Other functions are also suspected including a role in increasing the solubility of haematin in the parasite gut. From Schistosoma japonicum (Blood fluke).
   2019..2035    +  CDS            TEV site (fragment): tobacco etch virus (TEV) protease recognition and cleavage site
   2046..2636    +  CDS            DNAJC5: DNJC5_HUMAN - Also known as CLN4 From Homo sapiens (Human).
   2670..2709    +  CDS            rop (fragment): Rop protein, which maintains plasmids at low copy number; rop
   2811..2851    +  misc_feature   bom (fragment): basis of mobility region from pBR322
   2956..3060    +  promoter       AmpR promoter: bla
   3061..3921    +  CDS            AmpR: β-lactamase; bla; confers resistance to ampicillin, carbenicillin, and related antibiotics
   4092..4680    +  rep_origin     ori: high-copy-number ColE1/pMB1/pBR322/pUC origin of replication
   4866..4917    -  misc_feature   bom (fragment): basis of mobility region from pBR322
   4924..5001    +  promoter       lacI promoter: lacI
   5002..526     +  CDS            lacI (across the origin): lac repressor; lacI; The lac repressor binds to the lac operator to inhibit transcription in E. coli. This inhibition can be relieved by adding lactose or isopropyl-β-D-thiogalactopyranoside (IPTG).
