[The description below was written by a language model from this plasmid's Addgene catalogue record and pLannotate feature annotations shown in this document.]
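Description:
pGEX GST-tev-hDNAJC5 is a 5,558 nt bacterial expression plasmid built on the pGEX KG backbone for producing recombinant DNAJC5 (cysteine string protein alpha, a DnaJ/Hsp40-family co-chaperone also known as CLN4) in E. coli. It is maintained through a ColE1/pMB1-type origin, recorded as high copy, and selected with ampicillin via the bla (AmpR) gene and its own promoter. Remnants of pBR322 elements (bom and rop fragments) are also detected, as is typical of this backbone.

The expression cassette is an open reading frame in which Schistosoma japonicum glutathione S-transferase sits at the N-terminus, followed by a TEV protease recognition site and then the DNAJC5 coding sequence. The catalogue entry lists the promoter as lacZ, but the feature table places a tac promoter with a lac operator immediately upstream of GST. The annotated lac promoter/operator and lacZα fragment lie further upstream as a separate backbone remnant following lacI. A plasmid-borne lacI gene supplies the repressor, so the fusion should be held off until induced with IPTG. According to the depositor, the thrombin site originally present in the vector has been deleted, leaving TEV cleavage as the route for removing GST after glutathione-affinity purification. The depositor also notes that the insert nucleotide sequence derives from rat, with residue 112 changed from valine to phenylalanine so that the translated protein is identical to wild-type human DNAJC5. The cloning sites used are not recorded.

The construct serves to make purified wild-type DNAJC5, and it was deposited in connection with work on CLN4 mutant-associated lysosomal membrane damage.
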