Addgene plasmid #246743: pGEX GST-tev-hDNAJC5
Purpose: Bacterial expression of human DNAJC5 wildtype with GST and a cleavage site for TEV protease on its N-terminus
Depositing lab: Yihong Ye. Depositing organization: National Institute of Diabetes & Digestive & Kidney Diseases (NIDDK). Publication: CHIP protects lysosomes from CLN4 mutant-induced membrane damage. Lee J, Chin N, Zou J, Mazli WNAB, Jarnik M, Saidi L, Xu Y, Jeong E, Suh J, Replogle J, Ward ME, Bonifacino JS, Zheng W, Hao L, Ye Y. Nat Cell Biol. 2025 Aug 25. doi: 10.1038/s41556-025-01738-2. PubMed 40855364.
Backbone
  Vector backbone: pGEX KG
  Vector type: Bacterial Expression
Growth in bacteria
  Bacterial resistance: Ampicillin, 100 μg/mL
  Growth temperature: 37°C
  Growth strain: DH5alpha
  Copy number: High Copy
Gene/Insert
  Gene/Insert name: DNAJC5 (DnaJ heat shock protein family) (alt name: CSP_ (Cysteine string protein _))
  Species: H. sapiens (human)
  Entrez Gene: DNAJC5 (a.k.a. CLN4, CLN4B, CSP, DNAJC5A, NCL, mir-941-2, mir-941-3, mir-941-4, mir-941-5)
  Promoter: lacZ
  Tag / fusion protein: GST (N terminal on insert)
  Cloning method: Restriction Enzyme; 5′ cloning site Unknown (unknown if destroyed)
Terms and licenses: Academic/Nonprofit Terms; Industry Terms: Not Available to Industry
Depositor comments: Original thrombin cleavage site has been deleted. DNAJC5 insert sequence is from rat (R. rattus), but its translated amino acid sequence is identical to the human one (V112 has been replaced with F112 for this). Please visit https://doi.org/10.1101/2025.02.18.638932 for bioRxiv preprint.
How to cite: pGEX GST-tev-hDNAJC5 was a gift from Yihong Ye (Addgene plasmid # 246743 ; http://n2t.net/addgene:246743 ; RRID:Addgene_246743)
